>Addgene plasmid #27193 | cftr_R (OZ518) | addgene partial sequence | sequence record 33616 | 27193 with OK.61 (5' GGGTAGTACGATGACGGAACCTGTC 3')
TCCAAGCTTTGGCGGCCGCTGACTACAAAGACGATGATGACAAATCTAGACCCGGGGAGCGCCCCTTCCA
GTGTCGCATTTGCATGCGGAACTTTTCGACCCACGCCCACCTTACCAGGCATACCCGTACTCATACCGGT
GAAAAACCGTTTCAGTGTCGGATCTGTATGCGAAATTTCTCCGACGGCAGCAACTTGCGCCGCCATCTAC
GTACGCACACCGGCGAGAAGCCATTCCAATGCCGAATATGCATGCGCAACTTCAGTCGGATCGACAACCT
GGACGGGCACCTAAAAACCCACCTGAGGGGATCCTCTGCACAGTAGTAACTAGAGACTAGAAAAAGGCCG
ACAAGTCCCGCTCCGCTGAAGATCCTGGCGTAATAGCGAAGAGGCCCGCACCGATCGCCCTTCCCAACAG
TTGCGCAGCCTGAATGGCGAATGGG
[124 nt withheld, positions 446-569]
C
[91 nt withheld, positions 571-661]
A
[49 nt withheld, positions 663-711]
CCTTTGACGTTGGAGTCCACGTTCTTT
[37 nt withheld, positions 739-775]
ACCCTATCTCGGTCTATTCTTTTGATTTATAAGGGATTTTGCCGATTTCGGCCTATTGGTTAAAAATGAG
CTGATTTAACAAAAATTTAACGCGAATTTTAACAAANTCTTAGCGCTGAGGT
