[The description below was written by a language model from this plasmid's Addgene catalogue record.]
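Description:
cftr_R (OZ518) is a low-copy bacterial plasmid built on the MG414 backbone (about 5.5 kb without insert) and selected with kanamycin. It carries a roughly 270 bp insert encoding an engineered zinc finger array, cloned between XbaI and BamHI sites that both remain intact, so the array can be excised and moved to another vector. The record notes that the plasmid needs a host expressing the lacIq allele of the lac repressor. This implies lac-regulated expression from the backbone, although the promoter, origin of replication and other backbone features are not stated, and no feature table is provided.

The array is the "right" half of a pair designed against a site in the zebrafish cftr gene (cystic fibrosis transmembrane conductance regulator). The plasmid does not contain any cftr sequence; it encodes only the DNA-binding protein module that recognises a nine-base-pair half-site in that gene. The array comes from the OPEN (oligomerized pool engineering) approach to customised zinc fingers. In a bacterial two-hybrid assay it bound its intended half-site with about 7-fold transcriptional activation.

The construct is a source of the zinc finger coding segment rather than a working nuclease. To generate a functional zinc finger nuclease, the insert must be subcloned into a separate expression vector that fuses it to the FokI cleavage domain. It must then be used with the complementary left-half array, cftr_L (OZ517), so that the two FokI domains dimerise at the target and introduce a double-strand break for targeted mutagenesis in zebrafish. According to the record, the array had not yet been tested for nuclease activity at the endogenous locus.
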