Addgene plasmid #27193: cftr_R (OZ518)
Depositing lab: Keith Joung. Depositing organization: Massachusetts General Hospital. Publication: Rapid "open-source" engineering of customized zinc-finger nucleases for highly efficient gene modification. Maeder ML, Thibodeau-Beganny S, Osiak A, Wright DA, Anthony RM, Eichtinger M, Jiang T, Foley JE, Winfrey RJ, Townsend JA, Unger-Wallace E, Sander JD, Muller-Lerch F, Fu F, Pearlberg J, Goebel C, Dassie JP, Pruett-Miller SM, Porteus MH, Sgroi DC, Iafrate AJ, Dobbs D, McCray PB, Cathomen T, Voytas DF, Joung JK. Mol Cell. 2008 Jul 25. 31(2):294-301. 10.1016/j.molcel.2008.06.016 PubMed 18657511.
Backbone
  Vector backbone: MG414
  Backbone size w/o insert (bp): 5493
  Vector type: Zebrafish Targeting
Growth in bacteria
  Bacterial resistance: Kanamycin, 50 μg/mL
  Growth temperature: 37°C
  Growth strain: XL1 Blue
  Growth instructions: Requires a bacterial strain such as XL1 Blue, that expresses the lacIq allele of lac repressor
  Copy number: Low Copy
Gene/Insert
  Gene/Insert name: Zinc finger array targeting cftr (alt names: cystic fibrosis transmembrane conductance regulator, ATP-binding cassette (sub-family C, member 7); OZ518)
  Species: D. rerio (zebrafish)
  Insert size (bp): 270
  GenBank ID: ENSDARG00000041107
  Entrez Gene: cftr (a.k.a. si:dkey-270i2.2)
  Cloning method: Restriction Enzyme; 5′ cloning site XbaI (not destroyed); 3′ cloning site BamHI (not destroyed)
  Sequencing primers: 5′ OK.61 GGGTAGTACGATGACGGAACCTGTC
Terms and licenses: Academic/Nonprofit Terms; Industry Terms: Not Available to Industry
Depositor comments: This plasmid encodes a zinc finger array targeting half of a target sequence in the zebrafish gene cftr (see below). Please note that this plasmid does NOT contain the cftr sequence. Users must order the complementary plasmid cftr_L (OZ517) [Addgene plasmid 27192] in order to create a zinc finger nuclease (ZFN) pair to introduce targeted mutations into this specific zebrafish gene. Users will also need to clone the zinc finger (ZF) insert of this plasmid into a zinc finger nuclease (ZFN) vector to express a FOKI fusion product. Examples of possible ZFN expression vectors that can be used are: pST1374 (Addgene plasmid 13426), pMLM290 (Addgene plasmid 21872), pMLM292 (Addgene plasmid 21873), pMLM800 (Addgene plasmid 27202) and pMLM802 (Addgene plasmid 27203). This zinc finger array was tested for binding activity to the sequence 5'-TAGGACGGA-3' in a bacterial two hybrid assay, and resulted in 7.16 fold activation. However, this array has not yet been tested for activity as a zinc finger nuclease (i.e. for its ability to induce mutations at the intended locus). Scientists using this zinc finger array in a publication should notify and acknowledge NIH grant number R01 GM088040 in the publication. Other Articles: "Oligomerized pool engineering (OPEN): an 'open-source' protocol for making customized zinc-finger arrays." Maeder ML et al. (Nat Protoc. 2009 Sept 17. 4(10):1471-1501. Pubmed ID: 19798082 "Targeted mutagenesis in zebrafish using customized zinc-finger nucleases." Foley JE et al. (Nat Protoc. 2009 Dec 3. 4(12):1855-1867. Pubmed ID: 20010934
How to cite: cftr_R (OZ518) was a gift from Keith Joung (Addgene plasmid # 27193 ; http://n2t.net/addgene:27193 ; RRID:Addgene_27193)
